>Addgene plasmid #155385 | pJK517 | addgene full sequence | sequence record 311607 | Addgene NGS Result
CCAAGTCATTCTGAGAATAGTGTATGCGGCGACCGAGTTGCTCTTGCCCGGCGTCAATACGGGATAATAC
CGCGCCACATAGCAGAACTTTAAAAGTGCTCATCATTGGAAAACGTTCTTCGGGGCGAAAACTCTCAAGG
ATCTTACCGCTGTTGAGATCCAGTTCGATGTAACCCACTCGTGCACCCAACTGATCTTCAGCATCTTTTA
CTTTCACCAGCGTTTCTGGGTGAGCAAAAACAGGAAGGCAAAATGCCGCAAAAAAGGGAATAAGGGCGAC
ACGGAAATGTTGAATACTCATACTCTTCCTTTTTCAATATTATTGAAGCATTTATCAGGGTTATTGTCTC
ATGAGCGGATACATATTTGAATGTATTTAGAAAAATAAACAAATAGGGGTTCCGCGCACATTTCCCCGAA
AAGTGCCACCTGACGTCTAAGAAACCATTTAATTAATAGGCGTATCACGAGGCAGAATTTCAGATAAAAA
AAATCCTTAGCTTTCGCTAAGGATGATTTCTGGAATTCTAAAGATCTCAGAAATCATTTTACACCAACGG
GTCACACGGGTATTATGCTAGCTAATTTCTACTGTTGTAGATCACCTAGCTCAGTCCTAGGTCTCGGTAC
CAAATTCCAGAAAAGAGGCCTCCCGAAAGGGGGGCCTTTTTTCGTTTTGGTCCAGACTGTCGCCGGATGT
GTATCCGACCTGACGATGGCCCAAAAGGGCCGAAACAGTCCTCTACAAATAATTTTGTTTAAGCTTTTTA
CACCTCCACAACTAGCTGGTATTATGCTAGCTAATTTCTACTGTTGTAGATCACCAACGGGTCACACGGG
TCTCGGTACCAAATTCCAGAAAAGAGACGCTTTCGAGCGTCTTTTTTCGTTTTGGTCCGGATCCAGTCAT
AAGTCTGGGCTAAGCCCACTGATGAGTCGCTGAAATGCGACGAAACTTATGACCTCTACAAATAATTTTG
TTTAAGATAGGATTTTACGGCTAGCTCAGTCCTAGGTACTATGCTAGCAGTACGTCTGAGCGTGATACCC
GCTCACTGAAGATGGCCCGGTAGGGCCGAAACGTACCTCTACAAATAATTTTGTTTAACTATGGACTATG
TTTGAAAGGGAGAAATACTAGATGGCACGTACCCCGAGCCGTAGCAGCATTGGTAGCCTGCGTAGTCCGC
ATACCCATAAAGCAATTCTGACCAGCACCATTGAAATCCTGAAAGAATGTGGTTATAGCGGTCTGAGCAT
TGAAAGCGTTGCACGTCGTGCCGGTGCAAGCAAACCGACCATTTATCGTTGGTGGACCAATAAAGCAGCA
CTGATTGCCGAAGTGTATGAAAATGAAAGCGAACAGGTGCGTAAATTTCCGGATCTGGGTAGCTTTAAAG
CCGATCTGGATTTTCTGCTGCGTAATCTGTGGAAAGTTTGGCGTGAAACCATTTGTGGTGAAGCATTTCG
TTGTGTTATTGCAGAAGCACAGCTGGACCCTGCAACCCTGACCCAGCTGAAAGATCAGTTTATGGAACGT
CGTCGTGAGATGCCGAAAAAACTGGTTGAAAATGCCATTAGCAATGGTGAACTGCCGAAAGATACCAATC
GTGAACTGCTGCTGGATATGATTTTTGGTTTTTGTTGGTATCGCCTGCTGACCGAACAGCTGACCGTTGA
ACAGGATATTGAAGAATTTACCTTCCTGCTGATTAATGGTGTTTGTCCGGGTACACAGCGTTAACTAGGG
CCCATACCCCCAGGCATCAAATAAAACGAAAGGCTCAGTCGAAAGACTGGGCCTTTCGTTTTATCTGTTG
TTTGTCGGTGAACGCTCTCTACTAGAGTCACACTGGCTCACCTTCGGGTGGGCCTTTCTGCGTTTATATA
CGCGACGTACGGTGGAATCTGATTCGTTACCAATTGACATGATACGAAACGTACCGTATCGTTAAGGTTA
ATTTCTACTGTTGTAGATCACCTCCACAACTAGCTGGTCTCGGTACCAAAGACGAACAATAAGACGCTGA
AAAGCGTCTTTTTTCGTTTTGGTCCTTAATTAACTGCAGGCTTCCTCGCTCACTGACTCGCTACGCTCGG
TCGTTCGACTGCGGCGAGCGGAAATGGCTTACGAACGGGGCGGAGATTTCCTGGAAGATGCCAGGAAGAT
ACTTAACAGGGAAGTGAGAGGGCCGCGGCAAAGCCGTTTTTCCATAGGCTCCGCCCCCCTGACAAGCATC
ACGAAATCTGACGCTCAAATCAGTGGTGGCGAAACCCGACAGGACTATAAAGATACCAGGCGTTTCCCCC
TGGCGGCTCCCTCGTGCGCTCTCCTGTTCCTGCCTTTCGGTTTACCGGTGTCATTCCGCTGTTATGGCCG
CGTTTGTCTCATTCCACGCCTGACACTCAGTTCCGGGTAGGCAGTTCGCTCCAAGCTGGACTGTATGCAC
GAACCCCCCGTTCAGTCCGACCGCTGCGCCTTATCCGGTAACTATCGTCTTGAGTCCAACCCGGAAAGAC
ATGCAAAAGCACCACTGGCAGCAGCCACTGGTAATTGATTTAGAGGAGTTAGTCTTGAAGTCATGCGCCG
GTTAAGGCTAAACTGAAAGGACAAGTTTTGGTGACTGCGCTCCTCCAAGCCAGTTACCTCGGTTCAAAGA
GTTGGTAGCTCAGAGAACCTTCGAAAAACCGCCCTGCAAGGCGGTTTTTTCGTTTTCAGAGCAAGAGATT
ACGCGCAGACCAAAACGATCTCAAGAAGATCATCTTATTAATCAGATAAAATATTTCTAGATTTCAGTGC
AATTTATCTCTTCAAATGTAGCACCTGAAGTCAGCCCCATACGATATAAGTTGTTACTAGTGCTTGGCAG
TGGAACGAAAACTCACGTTAAGGGATTTTGGTCATGAGATTATCAAAAAGGATCTTCACCTAGATCCTTT
TAAATTAAAAATGAAGTTTTAAATCAATCTAAAGTATATATGAGTAAACTTGGTCTGACAGTTACCAATG
CTTAATCAGTGAGGCACCTATCTCAGCGATCTGTCTATTTCGTTCATCCATAGTTGCCTGACTCCCCGTC
GTGTAGATAACTACGATACGGGAGGGCTTACCATCTGGCCCCAGTGCTGCAATGATACCGCGAGACCCAC
GCTCACCGGCTCCAGATTTATCAGCAATAAACCAGCCAGCCGGAAGGGCCGAGCGCAGAAGTGGTCCTGC
AACTTTATCCGCCTCCATCCAGTCTATTAATTGTTGCCGGGAAGCTAGAGTAAGTAGTTCGCCAGTTAAT
AGTTTGCGCAACGTTGTTGCCATTGCTACAGGCATCGTGGTGTCACGCTCGTCGTTTGGTATGGCTTCAT
TCAGCTCCGGTTCCCAACGATCAAGGCGAGTTACATGATCCCCCATGTTGTGCAAAAAAGCGGTTAGCTC
CTTCGGTCCTCCGATCGTTGTCAGAAGTAAGTTGGCCGCAGTGTTATCACTCATGGTTATGGCAGCACTG
CATAATTCTCTTACTGTCATGCCATCCGTAAGATGCTTTTCTGTGACTGGTGAGTACTCAA
Features (pLannotate 1.2.2; 10 found; start..end, strand, type, name):
    302..406     -  promoter       AmpR promoter: bla
    477..520     -  terminator     bacterial terminator: putative bacterial transcription terminator
    606..622     +  promoter       J23119(SpeI) promoter (fragment): bacterial promoter (Registry of Standard Biological Parts BBa J23119) modified to end with an SpeI site
    907..960     +  ncRNA          Hammerhead 3 (fragment): Accession: RF00008 - Hammerhead ribozyme (type III)
   1000..1018    +  promoter       J23119(SpeI) promoter (fragment): bacterial promoter (Registry of Standard Biological Parts BBa J23119) modified to end with an SpeI site
   1768..1839    +  terminator     rrnB T1 terminator: transcription terminator T1 from the E. coli rrnB gene
   1855..1882    +  terminator     T7Te terminator: phage T7 early transcription terminator
   2070..2121    -  rep_origin     RSF ori (fragment): Plasmids containing the RSF 1030 origin of replication can be propagated in E. coli cells that contain additional plasmids with compatible origins.
   2209..2754    -  rep_origin     p15A ori: Plasmids containing the medium-copy-number p15A origin of replication can be propagated in E. coli cells that contain a second plasmid with the ColE1 origin.
   3002..301     -  CDS            AmpR (across the origin): β-lactamase; bla; confers resistance to ampicillin, carbenicillin, and related antibiotics
