[The description below was written by a language model from this plasmid's Addgene catalogue record and pLannotate feature annotations shown in this document.]
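Description:
pJK517 is a small bacterial expression plasmid of about 3.6 kb, built on a p15A backbone and intended for use in E. coli as part of a CRISPR-based synthetic gene circuit. It replicates from the p15A origin, which keeps copy number low to medium and is compatible with ColE1-type plasmids, so it can be maintained alongside other circuit components. A short RSF-origin-like fragment was also annotated next to it, but this is only a partial match. Selection is by ampicillin, through a β-lactamase gene driven by its native bla promoter.

The payload is a synthetic insert of roughly 1.5 kb, catalogued as "PphlF-TA4 in dCas12a oscillator crRNAs". This indicates a set of crRNA expression units for a deactivated Cas12a repressor oscillator, in which a PphlF promoter variant designated TA4 has been incorporated. The automated annotation resolves this region only partly. It finds two short fragments resembling the strong constitutive J23119 promoter, a partial type III hammerhead ribozyme match of the kind often used to process or insulate RNA transcripts, and downstream rrnB T1 and T7Te terminators, plus a putative terminator that separates the cassette from the resistance marker. The crRNA repeats and spacers, the PphlF element itself and the exact wiring between units are not annotated, and the record does not state what each crRNA targets. No Cas protein coding sequence appears in the feature table, so dCas12a is presumably supplied from elsewhere. The associated work concerns an RNA-based oscillator that operates independently of translation, and this plasmid appears to be one promoter variant tested in that design.
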