Addgene plasmid #155385: pJK517
Purpose: PphlF-TA4 in crRNAs
Depositing lab: Pamela Silver. Depositing organization: Harvard Medical School. Publication: Toward a translationally independent RNA-based synthetic oscillator using deactivated CRISPR-Cas. Kuo J, Yuan R, Sanchez C, Paulsson J, Silver PA. Nucleic Acids Res. 2020 Aug 20;48(14):8165-8177. doi: 10.1093/nar/gkaa557. PubMed 32609820.
Backbone
  Vector backbone: p15A
  Total vector size (bp): 3569
  Vector type: Bacterial Expression, CRISPR
Growth in bacteria
  Bacterial resistance: Ampicillin, 100 μg/mL
  Growth temperature: 37°C
  Growth strain: DH5alpha
  Copy number: Low Copy
Gene/Insert
  Gene/Insert name: PphlF-TA4 in dCas12a oscillator crRNAs
  Species: Synthetic
  Insert size (bp): 1508
Terms and licenses: Academic/Nonprofit Terms; Industry Terms: Not Available to Industry
How to cite: pJK517 was a gift from Pamela Silver (Addgene plasmid # 155385 ; http://n2t.net/addgene:155385 ; RRID:Addgene_155385)
